Addgene plasmid #161193: pDONR221-SLC25A20_STOP
Purpose: Gateway entry clone with codon-optimized ORF sequence for subcloning into custom expression vectors. Contains a STOP codon at the end of the codon-optimized ORF sequence.
Depositing lab: RESOLUTE Consortium & Giulio Superti-Furga. Depositing organization: CeMM Research Center for Molecular Medicine. Publication: The RESOLUTE consortium: unlocking SLC transporters for drug discovery. Superti-Furga G, Lackner D, Wiedmer T, Ingles-Prieto A, Barbosa B, Girardi E, Goldmann U, Gurtl B, Klavins K, Klimek C, Lindinger S, Lineiro-Retes E, Muller AC, Onstein S, Redinger G, Reil D, Sedlyarov V, Wolf G, Crawford M, Everley R, ... Steppan CM. Nat Rev Drug Discov. 2020 Jul;19(7):429-430. doi: 10.1038/d41573-020-00056-6. PubMed 32265506.
Backbone
  Vector backbone: pDONR221
  Backbone manufacturer: ThermoFisher Scientific
  Backbone size w/o insert (bp): 2550
  Vector type: Mammalian Expression
Growth in bacteria
  Bacterial resistance: Kanamycin, 50 μg/mL
  Growth temperature: 37°C
  Growth strain: NEB Stable
  Copy number: High Copy
Gene/Insert
  Gene/Insert name: SLC25A20 (alt name: CAC, CACT)
  Species: H. sapiens (human)
  Insert size (bp): 906
  Entrez Gene: SLC25A20 (a.k.a. CAC, CACT)
  Cloning method: Gateway Cloning
  Sequencing primers: 5′ M13-fwd; 3′ M13-rev
Terms and licenses: Academic/Nonprofit Terms; Industry Terms
Depositor comments: This plasmid contains a STOP codon at the end of the codon-optimized ORF. For the version of this plasmid that does not contain a STOP codon, please see Addgene plasmid 132027 For more information on the full Resolute plasmid collection, please see www.addgene.org/depositor-collections/re-solute/. Please provide your feedback on this plasmid to the RESOLUTE consortium by filling out their RESOLUTE repository feedback form: https://forms.office.com/Pages/ResponsePage.aspx?id=0e05yklzmkS7rjFGQL4N7z4feCLQvEJAmVcOCM_u885UN1JJRko0Ukg4TVQwNTZLOUxPQVJWT1NHUCQlQCN0PWcu
How to cite: pDONR221-SLC25A20_STOP was a gift from RESOLUTE Consortium & Giulio Superti-Furga (Addgene plasmid # 161193 ; http://n2t.net/addgene:161193 ; RRID:Addgene_161193)
