[The description below was written by a language model from this plasmid's Addgene catalogue record and pLannotate feature annotations shown in this document.]
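Description:
pDONR221-SLC25A20_STOP is a Gateway entry clone built on the pDONR221 backbone and carrying a codon-optimized open reading frame for human SLC25A20 (also called CAC or CACT), the mitochondrial carnitine/acylcarnitine carrier that moves acylcarnitines across the inner mitochondrial membrane for fatty acid oxidation. The plasmid is about 3.5 kb in total, is propagated in E. coli from a high-copy ColE1/pUC-type origin, and is selected with kanamycin through an aph(3')-Ia resistance gene. Both the depositor sequence and the repository's sequencing result give the same length and the same set of features, differing only in where numbering starts.

The roughly 0.9 kb ORF sits between attL1 and attL2 sites, so an LR Clonase reaction can transfer it directionally into any attR-containing destination vector. Although the catalogue lists the vector type as mammalian expression, the feature table shows no eukaryotic promoter or polyadenylation signal driving the insert; expression therefore depends on the destination vector chosen. The only promoter annotated near the cassette is a T7 promoter just beyond attL2, oriented toward the insert on the antisense strand. The rrnB T1 and T2 terminators upstream of attL1 insulate the cassette from read-through transcription, and short lacI and lacZα fragments are backbone remnants with no stated function.

This version retains a stop codon at the end of the ORF, so it suits untagged or N-terminally tagged expression; a sister clone without the stop codon exists for C-terminal fusions. It belongs to a consortium collection of solute carrier clones made to support transporter research and drug discovery.
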