Features (pLannotate 1.2.2; 10 found; start..end, strand, type, name):
    121..213     +  CDS            lacI (fragment): lac repressor; lacI; The lac repressor binds to the lac operator to inhibit transcription in E. coli. This inhibition can be relieved by adding lactose or isopropyl-β-D-thiogalactopyranoside (IPTG).
    268..295     -  terminator     rrnB T2 terminator: transcription terminator T2 from the E. coli rrnB gene
    427..470     +  terminator     rrnB T1 terminator: Escherichia coli rrnB; transcription terminator T1 from the E. coli rrnB gene
    517..553     -  CDS            lacZα (fragment): LacZα fragment of β-galactosidase; lacZ fragment
    569..668     +  protein_bind   attL1: mutant version of attL; recombination site for the Gateway® LR reaction LR Clonase™
    674..1576    +  CDS            SLC25A20: MCAT_HUMAN - Also known as CAC, CACT. Experimental evidence at protein level: Swiss-Prot protein existence level 1. Mediates the transport of acylcarnitines of different length across the mitochondrial inner membrane from the cytosol to the mitochondrial matrix for their oxidation by the mitochondrial fatty acid-oxidation pathway. From Homo sapiens (Human).
   1581..1680    -  protein_bind   attL2: mutant version of attL; recombination site for the Gateway® LR reaction LR Clonase™
   1698..1716    -  promoter       T7 promoter: promoter for bacteriophage T7 RNA polymerase
   1850..2659    +  CDS            KanR: aminoglycoside phosphotransferase; aph(3')-Ia; confers resistance to kanamycin in bacteria or G418 (Geneticin®) in eukaryotes
   2806..3394    +  rep_origin     ori: high-copy-number ColE1/pMB1/pBR322/pUC origin of replication
>Addgene plasmid #161193 | pDONR221-SLC25A20_STOP | depositor full sequence | sequence record 312320 | Full Sequence
CTTTCCTGCGTTATCCCCTGATTCTGTGGATAACCGTATTACCGCCTTTGAGTGAGCTGATACCGCTCGC
CGCAGCCGAACGACCGAGCGCAGCGAGTCAGTGAGCGAGGAAGCGGAAGAGCGCCCAATACGCAAACCGC
CTCTCCCCGCGCGTTGGCCGATTCATTAATGCAGCTGGCACGACAGGTTTCCCGACTGGAAAGCGGGCAG
TGAGCGCAACGCAATTAATACGCGTACCGCTAGCCAGGAAGAGTTTGTAGAAACGCAAAAAGGCCATCCG
TCAGGATGGCCTTCTGCTTAGTTTGATGCCTGGCAGTTTATGGCGGGCGTCCTGCCCGCCACCCTCCGGG
CCGTTGCTTCACAACGTTCAAATCCGCTCCCGGCGGATTTGTCCTACTCAGGAGAGCGTTCACCGACAAA
CAACAGATAAAACGAAAGGCCCAGTCTTCCGACTGAGCCTTTCGTTTTATTTGATGCCTGGCAGTTCCCT
ACTCTCGCGTTAACGCTAGCATGGATGTTTTCCCAGTCACGACGTTGTAAAACGACGGCCAGTCTTAAGC
TCGGGCCCCAAATAATGATTTTATTTTGACTGATAGTGACCTGTTCGTTGCAACACATTGATGAGCAATG
CTTTTTTATAATGCCAACTTTGTACAAAAAAGCAGGCTCCACCATGGCCGACCAGCCAAAGCCCATCAGC
CCTCTGAAGAACCTGCTGGCAGGAGGATTCGGAGGCGTGTGCCTGGTGTTTGTGGGCCACCCTCTGGACA
CCGTGAAGGTGAGACTGCAGACACAGCCACCTTCCCTGCCAGGACAGCCACCAATGTACTCTGGCACCTT
CGATTGCTTTCGCAAGACACTGTTCCGGGAGGGCATCACCGGACTGTATAGGGGAATGGCAGCACCTATC
ATCGGCGTGACACCAATGTTCGCCGTGTGCTTCTTCGGCTTTGGCCTGGGCAAGAAGCTGCAGCAGAAGC
ACCCCGAGGATGTGCTGAGCTACCCTCAGCTGTTCGCAGCAGGAATGCTGTCCGGCGTGTTTACCACAGG
CATCATGACCCCAGGCGAGAGAATCAAGTGCCTGCTGCAGATCCAGGCAAGCTCCGGAGAGTCCAAGTAT
ACCGGCACACTGGACTGTGCCAAGAAGCTGTACCAGGAGTTCGGCATCCGCGGCATCTATAAGGGCACCG
TGCTGACACTGATGCGGGATGTGCCCGCCTCTGGCATGTACTTCATGACATATGAGTGGCTGAAGAATAT
CTTTACCCCAGAGGGCAAGAGAGTGTCTGAGCTGAGCGCCCCAAGGATCCTGGTGGCAGGAGGCATCGCC
GGCATCTTTAACTGGGCCGTGGCCATCCCTCCAGACGTGCTGAAGTCTCGCTTCCAGACAGCCCCCCCTG
GCAAGTACCCCAATGGCTTTCGGGACGTGCTGAGAGAGCTGATCAGGGATGAGGGCGTGACCAGCCTGTA
TAAGGGCTTCAACGCCGTGATGATCCGGGCCTTTCCCGCCAATGCCGCCTGTTTCCTGGGCTTTGAGGTG
GCCATGAAGTTCCTGAACTGGGCCACCCCTAATCTGTAAGACCCAGCTTTCTTGTACAAAGTTGGCATTA
TAAGAAAGCATTGCTTATCAATTTGTTGCAACGAACAGGTCACTATCAGTCAAAATAAAATCATTATTTG
CCATCCAGCTGATATCCCCTATAGTGAGTCGTATTACATGGTCATAGCTGTTTCCTGGCAGCTCTGGCCC
GTGTCTCAAAATCTCTGATGTTACATTGCACAAGATAAAATAATATCATCATGAACAATAAAACTGTCTG
CTTACATAAACAGTAATACAAGGGGTGTTATGAGCCATATTCAACGGGAAACGTCGAGGCCGCGATTAAA
TTCCAACATGGATGCTGATTTATATGGGTATAAATGGGCTCGCGATAATGTCGGGCAATCAGGTGCGACA
ATCTATCGCTTGTATGGGAAGCCCGATGCGCCAGAGTTGTTTCTGAAACATGGCAAAGGTAGCGTTGCCA
ATGATGTTACAGATGAGATGGTCAGACTAAACTGGCTGACGGAATTTATGCCTCTTCCGACCATCAAGCA
TTTTATCCGTACTCCTGATGATGCATGGTTACTCACCACTGCGATCCCCGGAAAAACAGCATTCCAGGTA
TTAGAAGAATATCCTGATTCAGGTGAAAATATTGTTGATGCGCTGGCAGTGTTCCTGCGCCGGTTGCATT
CGATTCCTGTTTGTAATTGTCCTTTTAACAGCGATCGCGTATTTCGTCTCGCTCAGGCGCAATCACGAAT
GAATAACGGTTTGGTTGATGCGAGTGATTTTGATGACGAGCGTAATGGCTGGCCTGTTGAACAAGTCTGG
AAAGAAATGCATAAACTTTTGCCATTCTCACCGGATTCAGTCGTCACTCATGGTGATTTCTCACTTGATA
ACCTTATTTTTGACGAGGGGAAATTAATAGGTTGTATTGATGTTGGACGAGTCGGAATCGCAGACCGATA
CCAGGATCTTGCCATCCTATGGAACTGCCTCGGTGAGTTTTCTCCTTCATTACAGAAACGGCTTTTTCAA
AAATATGGTATTGATAATCCTGATATGAATAAATTGCAGTTTCATTTGATGCTCGATGAGTTTTTCTAAT
CAGAATTGGTTAATTGGTTGTAACACTGGCAGAGCATTACGCTGACTTGACGGGACGGCGCAAGCTCATG
ACCAAAATCCCTTAACGTGAGTTACGCGTCGTTCCACTGAGCGTCAGACCCCGTAGAAAAGATCAAAGGA
TCTTCTTGAGATCCTTTTTTTCTGCGCGTAATCTGCTGCTTGCAAACAAAAAAACCACCGCTACCAGCGG
TGGTTTGTTTGCCGGATCAAGAGCTACCAACTCTTTTTCCGAAGGTAACTGGCTTCAGCAGAGCGCAGAT
ACCAAATACTGTTCTTCTAGTGTAGCCGTAGTTAGGCCACCACTTCAAGAACTCTGTAGCACCGCCTACA
TACCTCGCTCTGCTAATCCTGTTACCAGTGGCTGCTGCCAGTGGCGATAAGTCGTGTCTTACCGGGTTGG
ACTCAAGACGATAGTTACCGGATAAGGCGCAGCGGTCGGGCTGAACGGGGGGTTCGTGCACACAGCCCAG
CTTGGAGCGAACGACCTACACCGAACTGAGATACCTACAGCGTGAGCTATGAGAAAGCGCCACGCTTCCC
GAAGGGAGAAAGGCGGACAGGTATCCGGTAAGCGGCAGGGTCGGAACAGGAGAGCGCACGAGGGAGCTTC
CAGGGGGAAACGCCTGGTATCTTTATAGTCCTGTCGGGTTTCGCCACCTCTGACTTGAGCGTCGATTTTT
GTGATGCTCGTCAGGGGGGCGGAGCCTATGGAAAAACGCCAGCAACGCGGCCTTTTTACGGTTCCTGGCC
TTTTGCTGGCCTTTTGCTCACATGTT
