Features (pLannotate 1.2.2; 10 found; start..end, strand, type, name):
      1..100     +  protein_bind   attL1: mutant version of attL; recombination site for the Gateway® LR reaction LR Clonase™
    106..1008    +  CDS            SLC25A20: MCAT_HUMAN - Also known as CAC, CACT. Experimental evidence at protein level: Swiss-Prot protein existence level 1. Mediates the transport of acylcarnitines of different length across the mitochondrial inner membrane from the cytosol to the mitochondrial matrix for their oxidation by the mitochondrial fatty acid-oxidation pathway. From Homo sapiens (Human).
   1013..1112    -  protein_bind   attL2: mutant version of attL; recombination site for the Gateway® LR reaction LR Clonase™
   1130..1148    -  promoter       T7 promoter: promoter for bacteriophage T7 RNA polymerase
   1282..2091    +  CDS            KanR: aminoglycoside phosphotransferase; aph(3')-Ia; confers resistance to kanamycin in bacteria or G418 (Geneticin®) in eukaryotes
   2238..2826    +  rep_origin     ori: high-copy-number ColE1/pMB1/pBR322/pUC origin of replication
   3009..3101    +  CDS            lacI (fragment): lac repressor; lacI; The lac repressor binds to the lac operator to inhibit transcription in E. coli. This inhibition can be relieved by adding lactose or isopropyl-β-D-thiogalactopyranoside (IPTG).
   3156..3183    -  terminator     rrnB T2 terminator: transcription terminator T2 from the E. coli rrnB gene
   3315..3358    +  terminator     rrnB T1 terminator: Escherichia coli rrnB; transcription terminator T1 from the E. coli rrnB gene
   3405..3441    -  CDS            lacZα (fragment): LacZα fragment of β-galactosidase; lacZ fragment
>Addgene plasmid #161193 | pDONR221-SLC25A20_STOP | addgene full sequence | sequence record 334676 | Addgene NGS Result
CAAATAATGATTTTATTTTGACTGATAGTGACCTGTTCGTTGCAACACATTGATGAGCAATGCTTTTTTA
TAATGCCAACTTTGTACAAAAAAGCAGGCTCCACCATGGCCGACCAGCCAAAGCCCATCAGCCCTCTGAA
GAACCTGCTGGCAGGAGGATTCGGAGGCGTGTGCCTGGTGTTTGTGGGCCACCCTCTGGACACCGTGAAG
GTGAGACTGCAGACACAGCCACCTTCCCTGCCAGGACAGCCACCAATGTACTCTGGCACCTTCGATTGCT
TTCGCAAGACACTGTTCCGGGAGGGCATCACCGGACTGTATAGGGGAATGGCAGCACCTATCATCGGCGT
GACACCAATGTTCGCCGTGTGCTTCTTCGGCTTTGGCCTGGGCAAGAAGCTGCAGCAGAAGCACCCCGAG
GATGTGCTGAGCTACCCTCAGCTGTTCGCAGCAGGAATGCTGTCCGGCGTGTTTACCACAGGCATCATGA
CCCCAGGCGAGAGAATCAAGTGCCTGCTGCAGATCCAGGCAAGCTCCGGAGAGTCCAAGTATACCGGCAC
ACTGGACTGTGCCAAGAAGCTGTACCAGGAGTTCGGCATCCGCGGCATCTATAAGGGCACCGTGCTGACA
CTGATGCGGGATGTGCCCGCCTCTGGCATGTACTTCATGACATATGAGTGGCTGAAGAATATCTTTACCC
CAGAGGGCAAGAGAGTGTCTGAGCTGAGCGCCCCAAGGATCCTGGTGGCAGGAGGCATCGCCGGCATCTT
TAACTGGGCCGTGGCCATCCCTCCAGACGTGCTGAAGTCTCGCTTCCAGACAGCCCCCCCTGGCAAGTAC
CCCAATGGCTTTCGGGACGTGCTGAGAGAGCTGATCAGGGATGAGGGCGTGACCAGCCTGTATAAGGGCT
TCAACGCCGTGATGATCCGGGCCTTTCCCGCCAATGCCGCCTGTTTCCTGGGCTTTGAGGTGGCCATGAA
GTTCCTGAACTGGGCCACCCCTAATCTGTAAGACCCAGCTTTCTTGTACAAAGTTGGCATTATAAGAAAG
CATTGCTTATCAATTTGTTGCAACGAACAGGTCACTATCAGTCAAAATAAAATCATTATTTGCCATCCAG
CTGATATCCCCTATAGTGAGTCGTATTACATGGTCATAGCTGTTTCCTGGCAGCTCTGGCCCGTGTCTCA
AAATCTCTGATGTTACATTGCACAAGATAAAAATATATCATCATGAACAATAAAACTGTCTGCTTACATA
AACAGTAATACAAGGGGTGTTATGAGCCATATTCAACGGGAAACGTCGAGGCCGCGATTAAATTCCAACA
TGGATGCTGATTTATATGGGTATAAATGGGCTCGCGATAATGTCGGGCAATCAGGTGCGACAATCTATCG
CTTGTATGGGAAGCCCGATGCGCCAGAGTTGTTTCTGAAACATGGCAAAGGTAGCGTTGCCAATGATGTT
ACAGATGAGATGGTCAGACTAAACTGGCTGACGGAATTTATGCCTCTTCCGACCATCAAGCATTTTATCC
GTACTCCTGATGATGCATGGTTACTCACCACTGCGATCCCCGGAAAAACAGCATTCCAGGTATTAGAAGA
ATATCCTGATTCAGGTGAAAATATTGTTGATGCGCTGGCAGTGTTCCTGCGCCGGTTGCATTCGATTCCT
GTTTGTAATTGTCCTTTTAACAGCGATCGCGTATTTCGTCTCGCTCAGGCGCAATCACGAATGAATAACG
GTTTGGTTGATGCGAGTGATTTTGATGACGAGCGTAATGGCTGGCCTGTTGAACAAGTCTGGAAAGAAAT
GCATAAACTTTTGCCATTCTCACCGGATTCAGTCGTCACTCATGGTGATTTCTCACTTGATAACCTTATT
TTTGACGAGGGGAAATTAATAGGTTGTATTGATGTTGGACGAGTCGGAATCGCAGACCGATACCAGGATC
TTGCCATCCTATGGAACTGCCTCGGTGAGTTTTCTCCTTCATTACAGAAACGGCTTTTTCAAAAATATGG
TATTGATAATCCTGATATGAATAAATTGCAGTTTCATTTGATGCTCGATGAGTTTTTCTAATCAGAATTG
GTTAATTGGTTGTAACACTGGCAGAGCATTACGCTGACTTGACGGGACGGCGCAAGCTCATGACCAAAAT
CCCTTAACGTGAGTTACGCGTCGTTCCACTGAGCGTCAGACCCCGTAGAAAAGATCAAAGGATCTTCTTG
AGATCCTTTTTTTCTGCGCGTAATCTGCTGCTTGCAAACAAAAAAACCACCGCTACCAGCGGTGGTTTGT
TTGCCGGATCAAGAGCTACCAACTCTTTTTCCGAAGGTAACTGGCTTCAGCAGAGCGCAGATACCAAATA
CTGTTCTTCTAGTGTAGCCGTAGTTAGGCCACCACTTCAAGAACTCTGTAGCACCGCCTACATACCTCGC
TCTGCTAATCCTGTTACCAGTGGCTGCTGCCAGTGGCGATAAGTCGTGTCTTACCGGGTTGGACTCAAGA
CGATAGTTACCGGATAAGGCGCAGCGGTCGGGCTGAACGGGGGGTTCGTGCACACAGCCCAGCTTGGAGC
GAACGACCTACACCGAACTGAGATACCTACAGCGTGAGCTATGAGAAAGCGCCACGCTTCCCGAAGGGAG
AAAGGCGGACAGGTATCCGGTAAGCGGCAGGGTCGGAACAGGAGAGCGCACGAGGGAGCTTCCAGGGGGA
AACGCCTGGTATCTTTATAGTCCTGTCGGGTTTCGCCACCTCTGACTTGAGCGTCGATTTTTGTGATGCT
CGTCAGGGGGGCGGAGCCTATGGAAAAACGCCAGCAACGCGGCCTTTTTACGGTTCCTGGCCTTTTGCTG
GCCTTTTGCTCACATGTTCTTTCCTGCGTTATCCCCTGATTCTGTGGATAACCGTATTACCGCCTTTGAG
TGAGCTGATACCGCTCGCCGCAGCCGAACGACCGAGCGCAGCGAGTCAGTGAGCGAGGAAGCGGAAGAGC
GCCCAATACGCAAACCGCCTCTCCCCGCGCGTTGGCCGATTCATTAATGCAGCTGGCACGACAGGTTTCC
CGACTGGAAAGCGGGCAGTGAGCGCAACGCAATTAATACGCGTACCGCTAGCCAGGAAGAGTTTGTAGAA
ACGCAAAAAGGCCATCCGTCAGGATGGCCTTCTGCTTAGTTTGATGCCTGGCAGTTTATGGCGGGCGTCC
TGCCCGCCACCCTCCGGGCCGTTGCTTCACAACGTTCAAATCCGCTCCCGGCGGATTTGTCCTACTCAGG
AGAGCGTTCACCGACAAACAACAGATAAAACGAAAGGCCCAGTCTTCCGACTGAGCCTTTCGTTTTATTT
GATGCCTGGCAGTTCCCTACTCTCGCGTTAACGCTAGCATGGATGTTTTCCCAGTCACGACGTTGTAAAA
CGACGGCCAGTCTTAAGCTCGGGCCC
