>Addgene plasmid #161193 | pDONR221-SLC25A20_STOP | depositor partial sequence | sequence record 312321 | Codon-optimized ORF of SLC25A20
ATGGCCGACCAGCCAAAGCCCATCAGCCCTCTGAAGAACCTGCTGGCAGGAGGATTCGGAGGCGTGTGCC
TGGTGTTTGTGGGCCACCCTCTGGACACCGTGAAGGTGAGACTGCAGACACAGCCACCTTCCCTGCCAGG
ACAGCCACCAATGTACTCTGGCACCTTCGATTGCTTTCGCAAGACACTGTTCCGGGAGGGCATCACCGGA
CTGTATAGGGGAATGGCAGCACCTATCATCGGCGTGACACCAATGTTCGCCGTGTGCTTCTTCGGCTTTG
GCCTGGGCAAGAAGCTGCAGCAGAAGCACCCCGAGGATGTGCTGAGCTACCCTCAGCTGTTCGCAGCAGG
AATGCTGTCCGGCGTGTTTACCACAGGCATCATGACCCCAGGCGAGAGAATCAAGTGCCTGCTGCAGATC
CAGGCAAGCTCCGGAGAGTCCAAGTATACCGGCACACTGGACTGTGCCAAGAAGCTGTACCAGGAGTTCG
GCATCCGCGGCATCTATAAGGGCACCGTGCTGACACTGATGCGGGATGTGCCCGCCTCTGGCATGTACTT
CATGACATATGAGTGGCTGAAGAATATCTTTACCCCAGAGGGCAAGAGAGTGTCTGAGCTGAGCGCCCCA
AGGATCCTGGTGGCAGGAGGCATCGCCGGCATCTTTAACTGGGCCGTGGCCATCCCTCCAGACGTGCTGA
AGTCTCGCTTCCAGACAGCCCCCCCTGGCAAGTACCCCAATGGCTTTCGGGACGTGCTGAGAGAGCTGAT
CAGGGATGAGGGCGTGACCAGCCTGTATAAGGGCTTCAACGCCGTGATGATCCGGGCCTTTCCCGCCAAT
GCCGCCTGTTTCCTGGGCTTTGAGGTGGCCATGAAGTTCCTGAACTGGGCCACCCCTAATCTGTAA
